>Addgene plasmid #65343 | PMV-ycrtYB | depositor full sequence | sequence record 110576 | Full Sequence
AAAAATAAACAAATAGGGGTTCCGCGCACATTTCCCCGAAAAGTGCCACCTGACGTCTAAGAAACCATTA
TTATCATGACATTAACCTATAAAAATAGGCGTATCACGAGGCCCTTTCGTTGTAAAACGACGGCCAGTCG
TCTCGATCCGCAGTGTCTTGCGTCTCTATGACCGCTTTGGCTTACTACCAAATCCACTTGATCTACACCT
TGCCAATCTTGGGTTTGTTGGGTTTGTTGACCTCTCCAATCTTGACCAAGTTCGACATCTACAAAATCTC
TATCTTGGTTTTCATCGCTTTCTCTGCTACCACCCCATGGGACTCTTGGATCATCAGAAACGGTGCTTGG
ACCTACCCATCTGCTGAATCTGGTCAAGGTGTTTTCGGAACCTTCTTGGACGTTCCATACGAAGAATACG
CTTTCTTCGTTATCCAAACCGTTATCACAGGTTTGGTTTACGTTTTGGCTACCAGACACTTGTTGCCATC
TTTGGCTTTGCCAAAGACCCGATCTTCTGCTTTGTCTTTGGCTTTGAAGGCTTTGATCCCATTGCCAATC
ATCTACTTGTTCACCGCTCACCCATCTCCATCTCCAGACCCATTGGTTACCGACCACTACTTCTACATGA
GAGCTTTGTCTTTGTTGATCACCCCACCAACCATGTTGTTGGCTGCTTTGTCTGGTGAATACGCTTTCGA
CTGGAAGTCTGGTAGAGCTAAGTCTACCATCGCTGCTATCATGATCCCAACCGTTTACTTGATCTGGGTT
GACTACGTTGCTGTTGGTCAAGACTCTTGGTCTATCAACGACGAAAAGATCGTTGGTTGGAGATTGGGTG
GTGTTTTGCCAATCGAAGAAGCTATGTTCTTCTTGTTGACCAACTTGATGATCGTTTTGGGTTTGTCTGC
TTGTGACCACACCCAGGCTTTGTACTTGTTGCACGGTAGAACCATCTACGGTAACAAGAAGATGCCATCT
TCTTTCCCATTGATCACCCCACCAGTTTTGTCTTTGTTCTTCTCTAGTAGACCATACTCTTCTCAACCAA
AGAGAGACTTGGAATTGGCTGTTAAGTTGTTGGAAGAAAAGTCTCGATCTTTCTTCGTTGCTTCTGCTGG
TTTCCCATCTGAAGTTAGAGAAAGATTGGTTGGTTTGTACGCTTTCTGTAGAGTTACCGACGACTTGATC
GACTCTCCAGAAGTTTCTTCTAACCCACACGCTACCATCGACATGGTTTCTGACTTCTTGACCTTGTTGT
TCGGTCCACCATTGCACCCATCTCAACCAGACAAAATCTTGTCTTCTCCATTGTTGCCACCATCTCACCC
AAGTAGACCAACAGGTATGTACCCATTGCCACCACCACCATCTTTGTCTCCAGCTGAATTGGTTCAATTC
TTGACCGAAAGAGTTCCAGTTCAATACCACTTCGCTTTCAGATTGTTGGCTAAGTTGCAAGGTTTGATCC
CAAGATACCCATTGGACGAATTGTTGAGAGGTTACACCACCGACTTGATCTTCCCATTGTCTACCGAAGC
TGTTCAAGCTAGAAAGACCCCAATCGAAACCACCGCTGACTTGTTGGACTACGGTTTGTGTGTTGCTGGT
TCTGTTGCTGAATTGTTGGTTTACGTTTCTTGGGCTTCTGCTCCATCTCAAGTTCCAGCTACCATCGAAG
AAAGAGAAGCTGTTTTGGTTGCTAGTAGAGAAATGGGAACCGCTTTGCAATTGGTTAACATCGCTAGAGA
CATCAAGGGTGACGCTACCGAAGGTAGATTCTACTTGCCATTGTCTTTCTTCGGTTTGCGCGACGAATCT
AAGTTGGCTATCCCAACCGACTGGACCGAACCAAGACCACAAGACTTCGACAAGTTGTTGTCTTTGTCTC
CATCTTCTACCTTGCCATCTTCTAACGCTTCTGAATCTTTCAGATTCGAATGGAAGACCTACTCTTTGCC
ATTGGTTGCTTACGCTGAAGACTTGGCTAAGCACTCTTACAAGGGTATCGACAGATTGCCAACCGAAGTT
CAAGCTGGTATGAGAGCTGCTTGTGCTTCTTACTTGTTGATCGGTAGAGAAATCAAGGTTGTTTGGAAGG
GTGACGTTGGTGAAAGAAGAACCGTTGCTGGTTGGAGAAGAGTTAGAAAGGTTTTGTCTGTTGTTATGTC
TGGTTGGGAAGGTCAATAAAGAGACGGAGTCACTGCCAACCGAGACGGTCATAGCTGTTTCCTGTGTGCC
GCTTCCTCGCTCACTGACTCGCTGCGCTCGGTCGTTCGGCTGCGGCGAGCGGTATCAGCTCACTCAAAGG
CGGTAATACGGTTACCCACAGAATCAGGGGATAACGCAGGAAAGAACATGTGAGCAAAAGGCCAGCAAAA
GGCCAGGAACCGTAAAAAGGCCGCGTTGCTGGCGTTTTTCCATAGGCTCCGCCCCCCTGACGAGCATCAC
AAAAATCGACGCTCAAGTCAGAGGTGGCGAAACCCGACAGGACTATAAAGATACCAGGCGTTTCCCCCTG
GAAGCTCCCTCGTGCGCTCTCCTGTTCCGACCCTGCCGCTTACCGGATACCTGTCCGCCTTTCTCCCTTC
GGGAAGCGTGGCGCTTTCTCAATGCTCACGCTGTAGGTATCTCAGTTCGGTGTAGGTCGTTCGCTCCAAG
CTGGGCTGTGTGCACGAACCCCCCGTTCAGCCCGACCGCTGCGCCTTATCCGGTAACTATCGTCTTGAGT
CCAACCCGGTAAGACACGACTTATCGCCACTGGCAGCAGCCACTGGTAACAGGATTAGCAGAGCGAGGTA
TGTAGGCGGTGCTACAGAGTTCTTGAAGTGGTGGCCTAACTACGGCTACACTAGAAGGACAGTATTTGGT
ATCTGCGCTCTGCTGAAGCCAGTTACCTTCGGAAAAAGAGTTGGTAGCTCTTGATCCGGCAAACAAACCA
CCGCTGGTAGCGGTGGTTTTTTTGTTTGCAAGCAGCAGATTACGCGCAGAAAAAAAGGATCTCAAGAAGA
TCCTTTGATCTTTTCTACGGGGTCTGACGCTCAGTGGAACGAAAACTCACGTTAAGGGATTTTGGTCATG
AGATTATCAAAAAGGATCTTCACCTAGATCCTTTTAAATTAAAAATGAAGTTTTAAATCAATCTAAAGTA
TATATGAGTAAACTTGGTCTGACAGTTACCAATGCTTAATCAGTGAGGCACCTATCTCAGCGATCTGTCT
ATTTCGTTCATCCATAGTTGCCTGACTCCCCGTCGTGTAGATAACTACGATACGGGAGGGCTTACCATCT
GGCCCCAGTGCTGCAATAATACCGCGGGACCCACGCTCACCGGCTCCAGATTTATCAGCAATAAACCAGC
CAGCCGGAAGGGCCGAGCGCAGAAGTGGTCCTGCAACTTTATCCGCCTCCATCCAGTCTATTAATTGTTG
CCGGGAAGCTAGAGTAAGTAGTTCGCCAGTTAATAGTTTGCGCAACGTTGTTGCCATCGCTACAGGCATC
GTGGTGTCACGCTCGTCGTTTGGTATGGCTTCATTCAGCTCCGGTTCCCAACGATCAAGGCGAGTTACAT
GATCCCCCATGTTGTGCAAAAAAGCGGTTAGCTCCTTCGGTCCTCCGATCGTTGTCAGAAGTAAGTTGGC
CGCCGTGTTATCACTCATGGTTATGGCAGCACTACATAATTCTCTTACTGTCATGCCATCCGTAAGATGC
TTTTCTGTGACTGGTGAGTACTCAACCAAGTCATTCTGAGAATAGTGTATGCGGCGACCGAGTTGCTCTT
GCCCGGCGTCAATACGGGATAATACCGCGCCACATAGCAGAACTTTAAAAGTGCTCATCATTGGAAAACG
TTCTTCGGGGCGAAAACTCTCAAGGATCTTACCGCTGTTGAGATCCAGTTCGATGTAACCCACTCGTGCA
CCCAACTGATCTTCAGCATCTTTTACTTTCACCAGCGTTTCTGGGTGAGCAAAAACAGGAAGGCAAAATG
CCGCAAAAAAGGGAATAAGGGCGACACGGAAATGTTGAATACTCATACTCTTCCTTTTTCAATATTATTG
AAGCATTTATCAGGGTTATTGTCTCATGAGCGGATACATATTTGAATGTATTTAG
Features (pLannotate 1.2.2; 5 found; start..end, strand, type, name):
    118..138     -  CDS            lacZα (fragment): LacZα fragment of β-galactosidase; lacZ fragment
    168..2186    +  CDS            crtYB: LCPS_PHARH - Also known as pbs. Experimental evidence at transcript level: Swiss-Prot protein existence level 2. Bifunctional enzyme that catalyzes the reactions from geranylgeranyl diphosphate to phytoene (phytoene synthase) and lycopene to beta-carotene via the intermediate gamma-carotene (lycopene cyclase). The cyclase preferentially catalyzes the symmetric cyclization of both ends of the substrate to produce dicyclic carotenoids. Beta-carotene is further processed to the acidic carotenoid astaxanthin. From Phaffia rhodozyma (Yeast) (Xanthophyllomyces dendrorhous).
   2417..3005    -  rep_origin     ori: high-copy-number ColE1/pMB1/pBR322/pUC origin of replication
   3176..4036    -  CDS            AmpR: β-lactamase; bla; confers resistance to ampicillin, carbenicillin, and related antibiotics
   4037..26      -  promoter       AmpR promoter (across the origin): bla
