[The description below was written by a language model from this plasmid's Addgene catalogue record and pLannotate feature annotations shown in this document.]
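Description:
PMV-ycrtYB is a small (about 4.1 kb) bacterial cloning plasmid from a synthetic biology parts collection for metabolic engineering in Saccharomyces cerevisiae. It is built on the PMV backbone and serves as a storage vector for a synthesised open reading frame rather than as an expression construct. Propagation in E. coli relies on a high-copy ColE1/pUC-type origin of replication, and selection is by ampicillin resistance, conferred by the β-lactamase gene under its own bla promoter. A very short remnant of lacZα lies next to the insert, and the listed M13 forward and reverse sequencing primers point to a pUC-style cloning region flanking the payload.

The insert, ycrtYB, is a roughly 2 kb synthetic gene whose product matches crtYB of Phaffia rhodozyma (Xanthophyllomyces dendrorhous). This bifunctional enzyme acts as a phytoene synthase, converting geranylgeranyl diphosphate to phytoene, and as a lycopene cyclase, converting lycopene to β-carotene via γ-carotene. The "y" prefix may indicate adaptation for yeast, but the record does not state whether the sequence was codon-optimised.

No yeast promoter, terminator, yeast origin or auxotrophic marker is annotated, so the coding sequence would have to be moved into a suitable transcription unit before it could be expressed in yeast. The record does not describe the cloning method or any flanking assembly sites. Its stated purpose is to supply the crtYB gene for the β-carotene pathway, presumably alongside other carotenoid genes, as a standard ORF part for pathway assembly.
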