Addgene plasmid #65343: PMV-ycrtYB
Purpose: systhesis of crtYB gene in the beta-carotene pathway
Depositing lab: Junbiao Dai. Depositing organization: Tsinghua University. Publication: YeastFab: the design and construction of standard biological parts for metabolic engineering in Saccharomyces cerevisiae. Guo Y, Dong J, Zhou T, Auxillos J, Li T, Zhang W, Wang L, Shen Y, Luo Y, Zheng Y, Lin J, Chen GQ, Wu Q, Cai Y, Dai J. Nucleic Acids Res. 2015 May 8. pii: gkv464. 10.1093/nar/gkv464 PubMed 25956650.
Backbone
  Vector backbone: PMV
  Vector type: Synthetic Biology
Growth in bacteria
  Bacterial resistance: Ampicillin, 100 μg/mL
  Growth temperature: 37°C
  Growth strain: DH5alpha
  Copy number: High Copy
Gene/Insert
  Gene/Insert name: ycrtYB
  Species: Synthetic
  Insert size (bp): 2018
  Cloning method: Unknown
  Sequencing primers: 5′ M13-F20; 3′ M13 Reverse
Terms and licenses: Academic/Nonprofit Terms; Industry Terms: Not Available to Industry
How to cite: PMV-ycrtYB was a gift from Junbiao Dai (Addgene plasmid # 65343 ; http://n2t.net/addgene:65343 ; RRID:Addgene_65343)
