>Addgene plasmid #65343 | PMV-ycrtYB | addgene partial sequence | sequence record 137886 | M13-F20 5'-TGTAAAACGACGGCCAGT-3'
GCGTCTCTATGACCGCTTTGGCTTACTACCAAATCCACTTGATCTACACCTTGCCAATCTTGGGTTTGTT
GGGTTTGTTGACCTCTCCAATCTTGACCAAGTTCGACATCTACAAAATCTCTATCTTGGTTTTCATCGCT
TTCTCTGCTACCACCCCATGGGACTCTTGGATCATCAGAAACGGTGCTTGGACCTACCCATCTGCTGAAT
CTGGTCAAGGTGTTTTCGGAACCTTCTTGGACGTTCCATACGAAGAATACGCTTTCTTCGTTATCCAAAC
CGTTATCACAGGTTTGGTTTACGTTTTGGCTACCAGACACTTGTTGCCATCTTTGGCTTTGCCAAAGACC
CGATCTTCTGCTTTGTCTTTGGCTTTGAAGGCTTTGATCCCATTGCCAATCATCTACTTGTTCACCGCTC
ACCCATCTCCATCTCCAGACCCATTGGTTACCGACCACTACTTCTACATGAGAGCTTTGTCTTTGTTGAT
CACCCCACCAACCATGTTGTTGGCTGCTTTGTCTGGTGAATACGCTTTCGACTGGAAGTCTGGTAGAGCT
AAGTCTACCATCGCTGCTATCATGATCCCAACCGTTTACTTGATCTGGGTTGACTACGTTGCTGTTGGTC
AAGACTCTTGGTCTATCAACGACGAAAAGATCGTTGGTTGGAGATTGGGTGGTGTTTTGCCAATCGAAGA
AGCTATGTTCTTCTTGTTGACCAACTTGATGATCGTTTTGGGTTTGTCTGCTTGTGACCACACCCAGGCT
TTGTACTTGTTGCACGGTAGAACCATCTACGGTAACAAGAAGATGCCATCTTCTT
