>Addgene plasmid #65343 | PMV-ycrtYB | addgene partial sequence | sequence record 137935 | M13-Rev 5'-CAGGAAACAGCTATGACC-3'
ACCAGACATAACAACAGACAAAACCTTTCTAACTCTTCTCCAACCAGCAACGGTTCTTCTTTCACCAACG
TCACCCTTCCAAACAACCTTGATTTCTCTACCGATCAACAAGTAAGAAGCACAAGCAGCTCTCATACCAG
CTTGAACTTCGGTTGGCAATCTGTCGATACCCTTGTAAGAGTGCTTAGCCAAGTCTTCAGCGTAAGCAAC
CAATGGCAAAGAGTAGGTCTTCCATTCGAATCTGAAAGATTCAGAAGCGTTAGAAGATGGCAAGGTAGAA
GATGGAGACAAAGACAACAACTTGTCGAAGTCTTGTGGTCTTGGTTCGGTCCAGTCGGTTGGGATAGCCA
ACTTAGATTCGTCGCGCAAACCGAAGAAAGACAATGGCAAGTAGAATCTACCTTCGGTAGCGTCACCCTT
GATGTCTCTAGCGATGTTAACCAATTGCAAAGCGGTTCCCATTTCTCTACTAGCAACCAAAACAGCTTCT
CTTTCTTCGATGGTAGCTGGAACTTGAGATGGAGCAGAAGCCCAAGAAACGTAAACCAACAATTCAGCAA
CAGAACCAGCAACACACAAACCGTAGTCCAACAAGTCAGCGGTGGTTTCGATTGGGGTCTTTCTAGCTTG
AACAGCTTCGGTAGACAATGGGAAGATCAAGTCGGTGGTGTAACCTCTCAACAATTCGTCCAATGGGTAT
CTTGGGATCAAACCTTGCAACTTAGCCAACAATCTGAA
